>Addgene plasmid #103858 | pVZ_PcoaT_SQE1_MRN1 | addgene full sequence | sequence record 202616 | Addgene NGS Result
GCCCGGATTACAGATCCTCTAGAAGAACAGCAAGGCCGCCAATGCCTGACGATGCGTGGAGACCGAAACC
TTGCGCTCGTTCGCCAGCCAGGACAGAAATGCCTCGACTTCGCTGCTGCCCAAGGTTGCCGGGTGACGCA
CACTGTGGAAACGGATGAAGGCACGAACCCAGTGGACATAAGCCTGTTCGGTTCGTAAGCTGTAATGCAA
GTAGCGTATGCGCTCACGCAACTGGTCCAGAACCTTGACCGAACGCAGCGGTGGTAACGGCGCAGTGGCG
GTTTTCATGGCTTGTTATGACTGTTTTTTTGGGGTACAGTCTATGCCTCGGGCATCCAAGCAGCAAGCGC
GTTACGCCGTGGGTCGATGTTTGATGTTATGGAGCAGCAACGATGTTACGCAGCAGGGCAGTCGCCCTAA
AACAAAGTTAAACATCATGAGGGAAGCGGTGATCGCCGAAGTATCGACTCAACTATCAGAGGTAGTTGGC
GTCATCGAGCGCCATCTCGAACCGACGTTGCTGGCCGTACATTTGTACGGCTCCGCAGTGGATGGCGGCC
TGAAGCCACACAGTGATATTGATTTGCTGGTTACGGTGACCGTAAGGCTTGATGAAACAACGCGGCGAGC
TTTGATCAACGACCTTTTGGAAACTTCGGCTTCCCCTGGAGAGAGCGAGATTCTCCGCGCTGTAGAAGTC
ACCATTGTTATGCACGACGACATCATTCCGTGGCGTTATCCAGCTAAGCGCGAACTGCAATTTGGAGAAT
GGCAGCGCAATGACATTCTTGCAGGTATCTTCGAGCCAGCCACGATCGACATTGATCTGGCTATCTTGCT
GACAAAAGCAAGAGAACATAGCGTTGCCTTGGTAGGTCCAGCGGCGGAGGAACTCTTTGATCCGGTTCCT
GAACAGGATCTATTTGAGGCGCTAAATGAAACCTTAACGCTATGGAACTCGCCGCCCGACTGGGCTGGCG
ATGAGCGAAATGTAGTGCTTACGTTGTCCCGCATTTGGTACAGCGCAGTAACCGGCAAAATCGCGCCGAA
GGATGTCGCTGCCGACTGGGCAATGGAGCGCCTGCCGGCCCAGTATCAGCCCGTCATACTTGAAGCTAGA
CAGGCTTATCTTGGACAAGAAGAAGATCGCTTGGCCTCGCGCGCAGATCAGTTGGAAGAATTTGTCCACT
ACGTGAAAGGCGAGATCACCAAGGTAGTCGGCAAATAATGTCTAACAATTCGTTCAAGCCGACGCCGCTT
CGCGGCGCAGCTTAACTCAAGCTCTAGAGTCGACTGCAGCGGCCGCTACTAGTCGCCAATCCGGATATAG
TTCCTCCTTTCAGCAAAAAACCCCTCAAGACCCGTTTAGAGGCCCCAAGGGGTTATGCTAGTTATTGCTC
AGCGGTGGCAGCAGCCAACTCAGCTTCCTTTCGGGCTTTGTTAGCAGCCGGATCTCAGTGGTGGTGGTGG
TGGTGCTCGAGTGCGGCCGCAAGCTTTTAGCTCACCAGCAGGCGCAGCGCGTTGGTATACAGCGCCAGCG
CCCACAGGCTGAACATGTTGCGATAGGTCGGATAATGCAGCAGCATGTTCATATAGATGCCGCGGCGTTC
CTGCTGCGGGAAATCGCCGATATCCAGCTGGCTGTTGATCAGCACTTTCGCCGCGCGATGCACCGGGCTC
GGATCGCGTTCCATCTGGCCGCCGATCAGCAGCACCATCATCGCCTGGCCGGTGTTCACCACGTTGGTCA
CGTTGCCTTTGCTCGGGATATATTTCTTGTTCGGGCAGCTCAGCGCGCTTTCGCCCCAGCCGCCTTCCGC
GTTCTGGGTGTTCAGGATGAACTGCACCGCGCGGCGGATCGCTTCGCTGTTGCCGAAGGTTTTGCCCGCC
GCCGCCAGGCCGCGCACCGCAAACAGGGTGCCATAGGTGAAGCACACGCCCCAGTTGCCATACCAGCTGC
CATCCGGCATCTGCAGATCTTCGATATATTTCAGGCCTTTCTTGATCAGTTTTTCGATTTCTTTCGGGCG
ATGATCCGGGAATTCTTTCTTGAAGCACACCAGGCCCGCGATCACGCTGCCGGTGCATTCCAGATATTCC
TGTTCCACCACGGTGTTTTCCACATGTTCCACCGGGCTCAGCCATTCCAGCCATTTCTTGCCCGGCGCCG
GTTCCCACACCGGCATGCCGCCGTTATCGCTCTGCAGATAGATCAGGAAGTTCACCGCATCATACAGTTT
TTCCACATCCATTTTTTCGCCGATGAATTCGCTCGGCATGCGATGGAAATGGATGCAGCATTCGATGCTT
TCCGCGGTGCCATCGCTGATCGGCAGGCCCTGTTCGCGATCCTGGAAGGTCCAGCCGCCTTTGGTGATAT
CGCGGAACATTTTCAGATGATCGCCCTGCGGGTTTTCGCTGATCTGGCTCTGTTTCAGGAAATCATAGCC
TTTGATCAGGGTGCTGCGGATTTCATCATCCATGTTCGCCGCCAGCATCACCTGCAGGCTCAGCGCCGCG
TTCCAGCTCTGCATGCCCATCAGCTGGAATTTCAGGCCATCTTCCGCGATCCAGATGAAATCCGGCACGC
GCGCCAGATGTTTCTTGAAATAATCGCCATCCGGATCTTCCACCCAGCACGCCAGCATGTGGAACGGTTT
CGCCACGCACGCGCCGGTGATATAATGGGTGGTTTCATCATGATAATGCACCAGTTCCATGGTGGTGCGC
AGCGCGCGCTGGCGCACGAATTTGTTCAGCGGCCAGCGGTTGATGATGTTTTCGCTCAGCATGTGCACGC
CTTCCCAGAACAGATCCTGGCCGAAGCTCTTCGGATACAGCAGATCTTCTTTCGCGCAGCGGTTGCGCGC
TTTGCTCCAGATGATTTTGCTATACGGCTGCGGATACAGTTCTTCGCGCAGCTGCAGGATCAGCGCGGTC
GGGGTCGCCACGAATTTCTTGCCATACAGATAGCTCATGCCCATCAGCAGATCGCGGATATAGATCCACA
GGGTGCCGCCGTTGATCGGGCTGAAGCTCGGCAGCATCCAGATTTCCGGCGGCAGCGGTTTGCAGCCGCT
CCAATCATACACGCCCAGCACGCTCAGCCACGCTTTCGCCACCATCGGCGCATAGGTCGCGCCGCCATGA
TCCAGGATCCATTTGCGCGCGCGCGCGCACGCGCTTTTCTGGCCATCATGATCCGGTTCCACGCCCAGGA
TGCGCAGGCAGATATAGTTCAGCACGGTGCAGAACATCACGCTATGGCTTTCCACATCCAGGCCCCAGCC
GCCATCTTCGTTCTGGGTGTTATACATATAGCGCAGCAGTTCTTTCACATGTTCCAGGGTGAAGATTTTT
TCCAGATGGCCGGTGATATACAGGCAGATCACGAACGGCGCATCCAGGAACATGCTGCCGCTCACTTCGC
TCGGCCAATGGCCATCGTTCGCCTGGCACGCCGCATAATACAGCACGCCGCGGCGCAGCGCGGTTTTCGC
ATCTTCATAGGTGATTTTTTCCGCATCTTCGATGCGCACGCGCGGGATTTTCTGTTCGAATTTTTTTTCG
CGCAGGAACTGGCGGCGCCAGAACAGATCCGGGCTCGCTTTGAAGCGGCTTTTGTTGTTCGCGAAGTTCA
GGCGCGCTTCTTCCACTTCCGCCAGTTCTTCCGGGCTGCCGCCGTTCGCATCGAATTCCCAGATCTGGCG
GCCCGCGAAGTTGTTGGTGGTGAACAGATGCGGATCCTGGCGCGCTTCCGCGCCGATGCGCAGGCGCCAC
ATCTAGTATTTCTCCTCTTTTACGCGTTTAGCTGCATTTGGTTTCGCCCACGGTCGGCGCTTTATAATAA
TACGCCGGCACGGTCGCCGGGAAGAACATCTGGCGCACGCCTTCCGCTTTGATGATCGGGAAGATGATGC
CGCTCGCGCCGCTGATCAGTTTCGCGCCCAGCCAGATGCGTTTCGGGCTCGGGAACGGGATCAGCAGGCG
GATCACGCCATACACCGCCACCGCGAAGAAATGGCACACCAGGGTCAGCGGGCGCGGGTTCAGGCCGCTC
AGCAGGCTCACCGGGCCGCTGGTGCACATGCCGCCCAGGCCCAGATAATCGAAGCACGCTTCGCGCATTT
CGTTGCGCGCTTCGTTTTCGCTGCTGCAGAACACCTGATACAGCGCGTTCGCCAGGGTGTTGATGGTCGC
CGCCACCGGTTTGCGCAGGGTATAGAAGCTCTCCAGATATTTGCACAGGCTCGCGCCATCGCTCAGATCG
CGCAGCGGGCGCAGCAGGTTGCGCAGCACCACGATATCCGCCAGCGCCACGGTCATGCCGCCGCCGGTCA
GCGGATGGCGCATGTTGAACGCATCGCCCATCAGCAGCGCGCCCGGGGTCGGATACGGGCTCGCCGGCAT
GCTGCGGTTCGGCATGCTTTTGATGTTGCCTTTATCCACCGCCGCGATGAAGCTATCATACACTTCATGC
GGCATCTGCGGCGCCACCACGGTTTTCAGATAGTTTTTCATTTCGCCGTTCGCGATGCTCGGCACTTTCT
GGCCCGGCACATCCACCAGGCAGCGCACTTCGGTGCTGCTGATCGGATACATCAGGATCGGGCTCGGATC
CGCCAGCACCACATGGCCATGGTTCGCATACGGCAGGTTGCAGTTTTCCAGCACCAGGCCCACGAAGCAG
CTCGGCACTTCCACCTGCGGGTTGCACAGGCTGCGGCGCAGGTTGCTGAAGCAGCCATCGCACACGATGG
TCAGCGCCGCGAACGCGGTCTGTTCTTCGCCCGCTTTGTTTTTATAGCGCACGCCTTTGATGGTGCCGTT
TTCTTCCAGCAGGCTCAGCACGGTGCCCTGTTCCAGCTGCACGTTCGGCAGGCTCGCCGCTTTTTCGCGC
ATGCGCTGGATGAAGCGGCCGTTATGGAAGCTGCGGCCGCTCACATCTTCATGGAATTTTTCCAGCGGAT
ACGCCAGGCGGATGCGTTTGCCGTTTTTGAACAGCGCATAGCCATACACGCGCTGCGCATCGATTTCTTC
CACGCAATCTTCGATGCCCAGTTCCAGCAGTTTCAGATAGCCGCCCGGCTGCAGCAGTTCGCCCACGATG
CGATCCGGTTCGCTCAGATCGCGTTCGATCACATGCACGCGGCGTTTATCTTTGCCCAGGGTATACGCCA
GCGCGCTGCCCGCCACGCCCGCGCCCACCACGATCACATCCGCCACGGTATCGCCGGTGATGTTCACGCT
GCCCACATCGCTGGTCACGGTGCTCACGGTTTTGCGATCATGGCGCAGGCCGTTGCGTTTCGGTTTCACG
AAGAAGCCATAGAACGCCACGAAGCTGATCAGCAGGCTGCTGATCAGCAGCGGCAGGATCCAGTTCCACA
GCTGGCTAGCCATGCTTTTTAACTTGGATTTTTACCTTCTCAGCCTAAACCTTAACATTAGTGTCAATGT
CAAGGTTTTGAGTAAACTAAAGGGATGAAGACTAATCACTTAACGATTAAAGAACTCACAGATGCAGTGG
GAGGTGGCGTTACGCCTCGCATGGTGCGCCATTACCACACCCTGGGATTGCTTCCCCCCGTTCAACGCTC
AGAGGGCAACTACCGCCTTTATACTCAGCAGGACGTACAACGGCTCCAACGAGTCATTGCCCTCAAACAG
CAGGGCTTTCAGTTGTCTCATATTCGGCAACTGCTGGATAGCCATTCTGAAGAGAGCCTTGATCCCACCC
TAATGGTGCAGTTGCAACAGCAATATCAGGCTGTGATTCAGCAGATTACTCGACTCCGCCAAACCGCATC
TGCTTTAGAAGGATTACTGGGACGCGACCAGAGTTGCCAGATTACCCAAGCGGAAGCTCTGGCCCAACTG
AAACAGCTTGATGTGGATGTCCAGGAGGGGTTAGGAAAACTCGATCAGTTGTGGACGAACCTAGATGCGG
AGACAACAACTCATCCAGAAGCCTTTCAGGAATCCCTCAAACACCTGCTACCGGATTTATCGGCTTACTC
TGAAATTACCATTCACTTACTACATCAATTAGTGCTGGCCTGTGGTGATGTTAGCTTGGTAAACGCCGTT
CGATTGAGTCAGGGAGCGATCGCCTCGGCACGAGATGCACTGAAAGCAGGGTGTCCAGTCGTCACCGATG
TTCCGGTTGTGGCTGCGGCTCTTGATCAAACTCGGTTAGCTCATTTAGGATGTACGGTTAAAACGCTGAT
TGACGACCCTCACATCACAGGGCTTAGGGAAGCCGAGCAAGCTTTTTGGCACCATGACCATTGGCAACAG
CGGTTACAACAGATTCCCCAAGGATGTGTGCTGGCGATCGGCTATGCCCCTTCTGTTTTACTCACTGCCT
GTAAGCTGATAGAGCAACAACATATTCAGCCGGCTCTTGTGATCGGAATGCCGATCGGTTTTAGTCATGC
TCCGGGGGCAAAACGACGACTGATGACCAGTCCCATTCCCCATATCACCATTCAGGGGAGCCTCGGTGGA
GGACTTCTAGCCGCAGTAACGCTAAACGCTTTAGTGGAAACATTGATTGCAAAGCCAGATTGCCACTGCT
ATCTCACTTGTCTTTAGTCTCTAGAAGCGGCCGCGAATTCATGCAGGAGCAGAAGAGCATACATCTGGAA
GCAAAGCCAGGAAAGCGGCCTATGGAGCTGTGCGGCAGCGCTCAGTAGGCAATTTTTCAAAATATTGTTA
AGCCTTTTCTGAGCATGGTATTTTTCATGGTATTACCAATTAGCAGGAAAATAAGCCATTGAATATAAAA
GATAAAAATGTCTTGTTTACAATAGAGTGGGGGGGGTCAGCCTGCCGCCTTGGGCCGGGTGATGTCGTAC
TTGCCCGCCGCGAACTCGGTTACCGTCCAGCCCAGCGCGACCAGCTCCGGCAACGCCTCGCGCACCCGCT
GGCGGCGCTTGCGCATGGTCGAACCACTGGCCTCTGACGGCCAGACATAGCCGCACAAGGTATCTATGGA
AGCCTTGCCGGTTTTGCCGGGGTCGATCCAGCCACACAGCCGCTGGTGCAGCAGGCGGGCGGTTTCGCTG
TCCAGCGCCCGCACCTCGTCCATGCTGATGCGCACATGCTGGCCGCCACCCATGACGGCCTGCGCGATCA
AGGGGTTCAGGGCCACGTACAGGCGCCCGTCCGCCTCGTCGCTGGCGTACTCCGACAGCAGCCGAAACCC
CTGCCGCTTGCGGCCATTCTGGGCGATGATGGATACCTTCCAAAGGCGCTCGATGCAGTCCTGTATGTGC
TTGAGCGCCCCACCACTATCGACCTCTGCCCCGATTTCCTTTGCCAGCGCCCGATAGCTACCTTTGACCA
CCATGGCATCAGCGGTGACGGCCTCCCACTTGGGTTCCAGGAACAGCCGGAGCTGCCGTCCGCCTTCGGT
CTTGGGTTCCGGGCCAAGCACTAGGCCATTAGGCCCAGCCATGGCCACCAGCCCTTGCAGGATGCGCAGA
TCATCAGCGCCCAGCGGCTCCGGGCCGCTGAACTCGATCCGCTTGCCGTCGCCGTAGTCATACGTCACGT
CCAGCTTGCTGCGCTTGCGCTCGCCCCGCTTGAGGGCACGGAACAGGCCGGGGGCCAGACAGTGCGCCGG
GTCGTGCCGGACGTGGCTGAGGCTGTGCTTGTTCTTAGGCTTCACCACGGGGCACCCCCTTGCTCTTGCG
CTGCCTCTCCAGCACGGCGGGCTTGAGCACCCCGCCGTCATGCCGCCTGAACCACCGATCAGCGAACGGT
GCGCCATAGTTGGCCTTGCTCACACCGAAGCGGACGAAGAACCGGCGCTGGTCGTCGTCCACACCCCATT
CCTCGGCCTCGGCGCTGGTCATGCTCGACAGGTAGGACTGCCAGCGGATGTTATCGACCAGTACCGAGCT
GCCCCGGCTGGCCTGCTGCTGGTCGCCTGCGCCCATCATGGCCGCGCCCTTGCTGGCATGGTGCAGGAAC
ACGATAGAGCACCCGGTATCGGCGGCGATGGCCTCCATGCGACCGATGACCTGGGCCATGGGGCCGCTGG
CGTTTTCTTCCTCGATGTGGAACCGGCGCAGCGTGTCCAGCACCATCAGGCGGCGGCCCTCGGCGGCGCG
CTTGAGGCCGTCGAACCACTCCGGGGCCATGATGTTGGGCAGGCTGCCGATCAGCGGCTGGATCAGCAGG
CCGTCAGCCACGGCTTGCCGTTCCTCGGCGCTGAGGTGCGCCCCAAGGGCGTGCAGGCGGTGATGAATGG
CGGTGGGCGGGTCTTCGGCGGGCAGGTAGATCACCGGGCCGGTGGGCAGTTCGCCCACCTCCAGCAGATC
CGGCCCGCCTGCAATCTGTGCGGCCAGTTGCAGGGCCAGCATGGATTTACCGGCACCACCGGGCGACACC
AGCGCCCCGACCGTACCGGCCACCATGTTGGGCAAAACGTAGTCCAGCGGTGGCGGCGCTGCTGCGAACG
CCTCCAGAATATTGATAGGCTTATGGGTAGCCATTGATTGCCTCCTTTGCAGGCAGTTGGTGGTTAGGCG
CTGGCGGGGTCACTACCCCCGCCCTGCGCCGCTCTGAGTTCTTCCAGGCACTCGCGCAGCGCCTCGTATT
CGTCGTCGGTCAGCCAGAACTTGCGCTGACGCATCCCTTTGGCCTTCATGCGCTCGGCATATCGCGCTTG
GCGTACAGCGTCAGGGCTGGCCAGCAGGTCGCCGGTCTGCTTGTCCTTTTGGTCTTTCATATCAGTCACC
GAGAAACTTGCCGGGGCCGAAAGGCTTGTCTTCGCGGAACAAGGACAAGGTGCAGCCGTCAAGGTTAAGG
CTGGCCATATCAGCGACTGAAAAGCGGCCAGCCTCGGCCTTGTTTGACGTATAACCAAAGCCACCGGGCA
ACCAATAGCCCTTGTCACTTTTGATCAGGTAGACCGACCCTGAAGCGCTTTTTTCGTATTCCATAAAACC
CCCTTCTGTGCGTGAGTACTCATAGTATAACAGGCGTGAGTACCAACGCAAGCACTACATGCTGAAATCT
GGCCCGCCCCTGTCCATGCCTCGCTGGCGGGGTGCCGGTGCCCGTGCCAGCTCGGCCCGCGCAAGCTGGA
CGCTGGGCAGACCCATGACCTTGCTGACGGTGCGCTCGATGTAATCCGCTTCGTGGCCGGGCTTGCGCTC
TGCCAGCGCTGGGCTGGCCTCGGCCATGGCCTTGCCGATTTCCTCGGCACTGCGGCCCCGGCTGGCCAGC
TTCTGCGCGGCGATAAAGTCGCACTTGCTGAGGTCATCACCGAAGCGCTTGACCAGCCCGGCCATCTCGC
TGCGGTACTCGTCCAGCGCCGTGCGCCGGTGGCGGCTAAGCTGCCGCTCGGGCAGTTCGAGGCTGGCCAG
CCTGCGGGCCTTCTCCTGCTGCCGCTGGGCCTGCTCGATCTGCTGGCCAGCCTGCTGCACCAGCGCCGGG
CCAGCGGTGGCGGTCTTGCCCTTGGATTCACGCAGCAGCACCCACGGCTGATAACCGGCGCGGGTGGTGT
GCTTGTCCTTGCGGTTGGTGAAGCCCGCCAAGCGGCCATAGTGGCGGCTGTCGGCGCTGGCCGGGTCGGC
GTCGTACTCGCTGGCCAGCGTCCGGGCAATCTGCCCCCGAAGTTCACCGCCTGCGGCGTCGGCCACCTTG
ACCCATGCCTGATAGTTCTTCGGGCTGGTTTCCACTACCAGGGCAGGCTCCCGGCCCTCGGCTTTCATGT
CATCCAGGTCAAACTCGCTGAGGTCGTCCACCAGCACCAGACCATGCCGCTCCTGCTCGGCGGGCCTGAT
ATACACGTCATTGCCCTGGGCATTCATCCGCTTGAGCCATGGCGTGTTCTGGAGCACTTCGGCGGCTGAC
CATTCCCGGTTCATCATCTGGCCGGTGGTGGCGTCCCTGACGCCGATATCGAAGCGCTCACAGCCCATGG
CCTTGAGCTGTCGGCCTATGGCCTGCAAAGTCCTGTCGTTCTTCATCGGGCCACCAAGCGCAGCCAGATC
GAGCCGTCCTCGGTTGTCAGTGGCGTCAGGTCGAGCAAGAGCAACGATGCGATCAGCAGCACCACCGTAG
GCATCATGGAAGCCAGCATCACGGTTAGCCATAGCTTCCAGTGCCACCCCCGCGACGCGCTCCGGGCGCT
CTGCGCGGCGCTGCTCACCTCGGCGGCTACCTCCCGCAACTCTTTGGCCAGCTCCACCCATGCCGCCCCT
GTCTGGCGCTGGGCTTTCAGCCACTCCGCCGCCTGCGCCTCGCTGGCCTGCTGGGTCTGGCTCATGACCT
GCCGGGCTTCGTCGGCCAGTGTCGCCATGCTCTGGGCCAGCGGTTCGATCTGCTCCGCTAACTCGTTGAT
GCCTCTGGATTTCTTCACTCTGTCGATTGCGTTCATGGTCTATTGCCTCCCGGTATTCCTGTAAGTCGAT
GATCTGGGCGTTGGCGGTGTCGATGTTCAGGGCCACGTCTGCCCGGTCGGTGCGGATGCCCCGGCCTTCC
ATCTCCACCACGTTCGGCCCCAGGTGAACACCGGGCAGGCGCTCGATGCCCTGCGCCTCAAGTGTTCTGT
GGTCAATGCGGGCGTCGTGGCCAGCCCGCTCTAATGCCCGGTTGGCATGGTCGGCCCATGCCTCGCGGGT
CTGCTCAAGCCATGCCTTGGGCTTGAGCGCTTCGGTCTTCTGTGCCCCGCCCTTCTCCGGGGTCTTGCCG
TTGTACCGCTTGAACCACTGAGCGGCGGGCCGCTCGATGCCGTCATTGATCCGCTCGGAGATCATCAGGT
GGCAGTGCGGGTTCTCGCCGCCACCGGCATGGATGGCCAGCGTATACGGCAGGCGCTCGGCACCGGTCAG
GTGCTGGGCGAACTCGGACGCCAGCGCCTTCTGCTGGTCGAGGGTCAGCTCGACCGGCAGGGCAAATTCG
ACCTCCTTGAACAGCCGCCCATTGGCGCGTTCATACAGGTCGGCAGCATCCCAGTAGTCGGCGGGCCGCT
CGACGAACTCCGGCATGTGCCCGGATTCGGCGTGCAAGACTTCATCCATGTCGCGGGCATACTTGCCTTC
GCGCTGGATGTAGTCGGCCTTGGCCCTGGCCGATTGGCCGCCCGACCTGCTGCCGGTTTTCGCCGTAAGG
TGATAAATCGCCATGCTGCCTCGCTGTTGCTTTTGCTTTTCGGCTCCATGCAATGGCCCTCGGAGAGCGC
ACCGCCCGAAGGGTGGCCGTTAGGCCAGTTTCTCGAAGAGAAACCGGTAAGTGCGCCCTCCCCTACAAAG
TAGGGTCGGGATTGCCGCCGCTGTGCCTCCATGATAGCCTACGAGACAGCACATTAACAATGGGGTGTCA
AGATGGTTAAGGGGAGCAACAAGGCGGCGGATCGGCTGGCCAAGCTCGAAGAACAACGAGCGCGAATCAA
TGCCGAAATTCAGCGGGTGCGGGCAAGGGAACAGCAGCAAGAGCGCAAGAACGAAACAAGGCGCAAGGTG
CTGGTGGGGGCCATGATTTTGGCCAAGGTGAACAGCAGCGAGTGGCCGGAGGATCGGCTCATGGCGGCAA
TGGATGCGTACCTTGAACGCGACCACGACCGCGCCTTGTTCGGTCTGCCGCCACGCCAGAAGGATGAGCC
GGGCTGAATGATCGACCGAGACAGGCCCTGCGGGGCTGCACACGCGCCCCCACCCTTCGGGTAGGGGGAA
AGGCCGCTAAAGCGGCTAAAAGCGCTCCAGCGTATTTCTGCGGGGTTTGGTGTGGGGTTTAGCGGGCTTT
GCCCGCCTTTCCCCCTGCCGCGCAGCGGTGGGGCGGTGTGTAGCCTAGCGCAGCGAATAGACCAGCTATC
CGGCCTCTGGCCGGGCATATTGGGCAAGGGCAGCAGCGCCCCACAAGGGCGCTGATAACCGCGCCTAGTG
GATTATTCTTAGATAATCATGGATGGATTTTTCCAACACCCCGCCAGCCCCCGCCCCTGCTGGGTTTGCA
GGTTTGGGGGCGTGACAGTTATTGCAGGGGTTCGTGACAGTTATTGCAGGGGGGCGTGACAGTTATTGCA
GGGGTTCGTGACAGTTAGTACGGGAGTGACGGGCACTGGCTGGCAATGTCTAGCAACGGCAGGCATTTCG
GCTGAGGGTAAAAGAACTTTCCGCTAAGCGATAGACTGTATGTAAACACAGTATTGCAAGGACGCGGAAC
ATGCCTCATGTGGCGGCCAGGACGGCCAGCCGGGATCGGGATACTGGTCGTTACCAGAGCCACCGACCCG
AGCAAACCCTTCTCTATCAGATCGTTGACGAGTATTACCCGGCATTCGCTGCGCTTATGGCAGAGCAGGG
AAAGGAATTGCCGGGCTATGTGCAACGGGAATTTGAAGAATTTCTCCAATGCGGGCGGCTGGAGCATGGC
TTTCTACGGGTTCGCTGCGAGTCTTGCCACGCCGAGCACCTGGTCGCTTTCAGCTGTAATCCGGGCAGCG
CAACGGAACATTCATCAGTGTAAAAATGGAATCAATAAAGCCCTGCGCAGCGCGCAGGGTCAGCCTGAAT
ACGCGTTTAATGACCAGCACAGTCGTGATGGCAAGGTCAGAATAGCGCTGAGGTCTGCCTCGTGAAGAAG
GTGTTGCTGACTCATACCAGGCCTGAATCGCCCCATCATCCAGCCAGAAAGTGAGGGAGCCACGGTTGAT
GAGAGCTTTGTTGTAGGTGGACCAGTTGGTGATTTTGAACTTTTGCTTTGCCACGGAACGGTCTGCGTTG
TCGGGAAGATGCGTGATCTGATCCTTCAACTCAGCAAAAGTTCGATTTATTCAACAAAGCCACGTTGTGT
CTCAAAATCTCTGATGTTACATTGCACAAGATAAAAATATATCATCATGAACAATAAAACTGTCTGCTTA
CATAAACAGTAATACAAGGGGTGTTATGAGCCATATTCAACGGGAAACGTCTTGCTCGAGGCCGCGATTA
AATTCCAACATGGATGCTGATTTATATGGGTATAAATGGGCTCGCGATAATGTCGGGCAATCAGGTGCGA
CAATCTATCGATTGTATGGGAAGCCCGATGCGCCAGAGTTGTTTCTGAAACATGGCAAAGGTAGCGTTGC
CAATGATGTTACAGATGAGATGGTCAGACTAAACTGGCTGACGGAATTTATGCCTCTTCCGACCATCAAG
CATTTTATCCGTACTCCTGATGATGCATGGTTACTCACCACTGCGATCCCCGGGAAAACAGCATTCCAGG
TATTAGAAGAATATCCTGATTCAGGTGAAAATATTGTTGATGCGCTGGCAGTGTTCCTGCGCCGGTTGCA
TTCGATTCCTGTTTGTAATTGTCCTTTTAACAGCGATCGCGTATTTCGTCTCGCTCAGGCGCAATCACGA
ATGAATAACGGTTTGGTTGATGCGAGTGATTTTGATGACGAGCGTAATGGCTGGCCTGTTGAACAAGTCT
GGAAAGAAATGCATAAGCTTTTGCCATTCTCACCGGATTCAGTCGTCACTCATGGTGATTTCTCACTTGA
TAACCTTATTTTTGACGAGGGGAAATTAATAGGTTGTATTGATGTTGGACGAGTCGGAATCGCAGACCGA
TACCAGGATCTTGCCATCCTATGGAACTGCCTCGGTGAGTTTTCTCCTTCATTACAGAAACGGCTTTTTC
AAAAATATGGTATTGATAATCCTGATATGAATAAATTGCAGTTTCATTTGATGCTCGATGAGTTTTTCTA
ATCAGAATTGGTTAATTGGTTGTAACACTGGCAGAGCATTACGCTGACTTGACGGGACGGCGGCTTTGTT
GAATAAATCGAACTTTTGCTGAGTTGAAGGATCAGATCACGCATCTTCCCGACAACGCAGACCGTTCCGT
GGCAAAGCAAAAGTTCAAAATCACCAACTGGTCCACCTACAACAAAGCTCTCATCAACCGTGGCTCCCTC
ACTTTCTGGCTGGATGATGGGGCGATTCAGGCCTGGTATGAGTCAGCAACACCTTCTTCACGAGGCAGAC
CTCAGCGCTATTCTGACCTTGCCATCACGACTGTGCTGGTCATTAAACGCGTATTCAGGCTGACCCTGCG
CGCTGCGCAGGGCTTTATTGATTCCATTTTTACACTGATGAATGTTCCGTTGCGCT
Features (pLannotate 1.2.2; 22 found; start..end, strand, type, name):
     22..195     +  CDS            YPR2_ECOLX (fragment): Protein predicted: Swiss-Prot protein existence level 4. From Escherichia coli.
    175..198     +  promoter       Pc promoter (fragment): intI1 (promoter lies within the coding sequence); class 1 integron promoter
    374..430     +  CDS            GmR (fragment): gentamycin acetyltransferase; aacC1; confers resistance to gentamycin
    437..1228    +  CDS            SmR: aminoglycoside adenylyltransferase (Murphy, 1985); aadA; confers resistance to spectinomycin and streptomycin
   1294..1313    -  misc_feature   BioBrick suffix: universal suffix for all parts
   1344..1391    -  terminator     T7 terminator: transcription terminator for bacteriophage T7 RNA polymerase
   1399..1448    -  CDS            SET1 (fragment): solubility-enhancement tag derived from T7 phage gene 10B
   1458..1475    -  CDS            9xHis (fragment): 9xHis affinity tag
   1500..3782    -  CDS            MRN1: PEN5_ARATH - Also known as PEN5. Experimental evidence at protein level: Swiss-Prot protein existence level 1. Converts oxidosqualene to marneral. From Arabidopsis thaliana (Mouse-ear cress).
   3811..5403    -  CDS            SQE1: ERG14_ARATH - Also known as DRY2, XF1. Experimental evidence at protein level: Swiss-Prot protein existence level 1. Catalyzes the stereospecific oxidation of squalene to (S)- 2,3-epoxysqualene, and is considered to be a rate-limiting enzyme in steroid biosynthesis. Can produce not only oxidosqualene, but also 2,3:22,23-dioxidosqualene. Main squalene epoxidase in the root. Sqe1 mutants may show defects in membrane lipid rafts, impairing the correct localization of RHD2 NADPH oxidase and the proper polarized production of ROS. From Arabidopsis thaliana (Mouse-ear cress).
   6599..6620    -  misc_feature   BioBrick prefix: BioBrick prefix for parts that do not start with "ATG"
   6827..7678    -  CDS            RSF1010 RepC (fragment): replication protein C of the broad-host-range plasmid RSF1010 (Scholz et al., 1989); repC
   7665..8504    -  CDS            RSF1010 RepA: replication protein A of the broad-host-range plasmid RSF1010 (Scholz et al., 1989); repA
   8496..8570    -  ncRNA          Plasmid R1162: Accession: RF00043 - R1162-like plasmid antisense RNA
   9015..9986    -  CDS            RSF1010 RepB: replication protein B of the broad-host-range plasmid RSF1010 (Scholz et al., 1989); repB
   9986..10396   -  CDS            mobB: MOBB2_ECOLX - Protein predicted: Swiss-Prot protein existence level 4. This protein is essential to promote the specific transfer of the plasmid in the presence of conjugative plasmids. From Escherichia coli.
  11225..11312   -  oriT           RSF1010 oriT: origin of transfer of the broad-host-range plasmid RSF1010 (Scholz et al., 1989)
  11343..11624   +  CDS            mobC: MOBC_ECOLX - Protein predicted: Swiss-Prot protein existence level 4. This protein is essential to promote the specific transfer of the plasmid in the presence of conjugative plasmids. From Escherichia coli.
  11654..12048   +  rep_origin     RSF1010 oriV: replication origin of the broad-host-range plasmid RSF1010; requires the RSF1010 RepA/B/C proteins for replication (Scholz et al., 1989)
  12443..12721   -  CDS            TRA2_ECOLX (fragment): Protein predicted: Swiss-Prot protein existence level 4. Required for transposition of transposon Tn903. From Escherichia coli.
  12906..13721   +  CDS            KanR: aminoglycoside phosphotransferase; aph(3')-Ia; confers resistance to kanamycin in bacteria or G418 (Geneticin®) in eukaryotes
  13862..35      +  CDS            TRA2_ECOLX (fragment) (across the origin): Protein predicted: Swiss-Prot protein existence level 4. Required for transposition of transposon Tn903. From Escherichia coli.
