[The description below was written by a language model from this plasmid's Addgene catalogue record and pLannotate feature annotations shown in this document.]
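Description:
pVZ_PcoaT_SQE1_MRN1 is a low-copy, broad-host-range bacterial expression plasmid of about 14.1 kb, built for cobalt-inducible expression of two Arabidopsis thaliana triterpene pathway enzymes in the cyanobacterium Synechocystis sp. PCC 6803. Its backbone, pVZ-spec, is a modified version of pVZ321 and is based on the RSF1010 replicon. The feature table shows the RSF1010 oriV together with the repA, repB and repC replication genes it depends on, which let the plasmid replicate autonomously in E. coli and in other Gram-negative hosts. An RSF1010 oriT and the mobB and mobC mobilisation genes are also present, so the plasmid can be transferred by conjugation when a helper conjugative plasmid is supplied. Selection relies on two markers: a kanamycin resistance gene (aph(3')-Ia, flanked by Tn903 transposase remnants) and an aadA spectinomycin/streptomycin resistance gene preceded by integron-derived promoter fragments.

The payload lies between BioBrick prefix and suffix sequences and was inserted at SalI sites. It carries codon-optimised SQE1 (squalene epoxidase, with its second residue changed from Glu to Ala) followed on the same strand by MRN1 (marneral synthase). SQE1 oxidises squalene to 2,3-oxidosqualene, which MRN1 then cyclises to marneral. Short annotated fragments of a His tag and a T7 gene 10-derived solubility tag lie just downstream of MRN1, ahead of a T7 terminator; the record does not say whether they are fused in frame. Expression is driven by the native Synechocystis PcoaT promoter. The depositor states that its regulator gene coaR is also carried, although neither the promoter nor coaR is annotated in the feature table; they presumably occupy the unannotated stretch upstream of SQE1. The construct was used to test photosynthetic bacteria as hosts for cyclic plant triterpene production.
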