Addgene plasmid #103858: pVZ_PcoaT_SQE1_MRN1
Purpose: Heterologous, cobalt-inducible expression of SQE1 and MRN1 from A. thaliana in Synechocystis sp. PCC6803
Depositing lab: Ilka Axmann. Depositing organization: Heinrich-Heine-Universitaet Duesseldorf. Publication: The photosynthetic bacteria Rhodobacter capsulatus and Synechocystis sp. PCC 6803 as new hosts for cyclic plant triterpene biosynthesis. Loeschcke A, Dienst D, Wewer V, Hage-Hulsmann J, Dietsch M, Kranz-Finger S, Huren V, Metzger S, Urlacher VB, Gigolashvili T, Kopriva S, Axmann IM, Drepper T, Jaeger KE. PLoS One. 2017 Dec 27;12(12):e0189816. doi: 10.1371/journal.pone.0189816. eCollection 2017. PubMed 29281679.
Backbone
  Vector backbone: pVZ-spec
  Backbone manufacturer: Sergey V. Shestakov and Anne Karradt and Wolfgang Lockau
  Modifications to backbone: pVZ-spec is a modified version of pVZ321 (Sergey V. Shestakov) made by Anne Karradt in the lab of Wolfgang Lockau.
  Vector type: Bacterial Expression, Synthetic Biology
Growth in bacteria
  Bacterial resistance: Kanamycin and Spectinomycin, 50 & 50 μg/mL
  Growth temperature: 37°C
  Growth strain: DH5alpha
  Copy number: Low Copy
Gene/Insert
  Gene/Insert name: marneral synthase 1 (alt names: MRN1; At5g42600)
  Species: A. thaliana (mustard weed)
  Mutation: inserted genes are codon optimized2nd amino acid of SQE1 changed from Glu to Ala
  Entrez Gene: MRN1 (a.k.a. AT5G42600, MFO20.1, MFO20_1, marneral synthase, marneral synthase 1)
  Promoter: PcoaT (from Synechocystis sp. PCC 6803)
  Cloning method: Restriction Enzyme; 5′ cloning site SalI (unknown if destroyed); 3′ cloning site SalI (unknown if destroyed)
  Sequencing primers: 5′ unknown
Terms and licenses: Academic/Nonprofit Terms; Industry Terms: Not Available to Industry
Depositor comments: second gene: squalene epoxidase (SQE1) third gene: coaR repressor protein from Synechoccystis sp. PCC6803 growth temperature (37C) referes to E. coli ; in Synechoccystis sp. PCC6803: 30 C
How to cite: pVZ_PcoaT_SQE1_MRN1 was a gift from Ilka Axmann (Addgene plasmid # 103858 ; http://n2t.net/addgene:103858 ; RRID:Addgene_103858)
